Addgene plasmid #216636: pNTI828
Purpose: cpTurboID-ERM (V5) ER membrane-localized cpTurboID, mammalian expression and lentivirus production
Depositing lab: Nicholas Ingolia. Depositing organization: University of California, Berkeley. Publication: Molecular recording of calcium signals via calcium-dependent proximity labeling. Kim JW, Yong AJH, Aisenberg EE, Lobel JH, Wang W, Dawson TM, Dawson VL, Gao R, Jan YN, Bateup HS, Ingolia NT. Nat Chem Biol. 2024 Jul;20(7):894-905. doi: 10.1038/s41589-024-01603-7. Epub 2024 Apr 24. PubMed 38658655.
Backbone
  Vector backbone: FUGW
  Backbone size w/o insert (bp): 9225
  Total vector size (bp): 10428
  Vector type: Mammalian Expression, Lentiviral
Growth in bacteria
  Bacterial resistance: Ampicillin, 100 μg/mL
  Growth temperature: 30°C
  Growth strain: NEB Stable
  Copy number: Unknown
Gene/Insert
  Gene/Insert name: cpTurboID-ERM
  Species: Synthetic
  Insert size (bp): 1203
  Tag / fusion protein: V5 (C terminal on insert)
Terms and licenses: Academic/Nonprofit Terms; Industry Terms: Not Available to Industry
How to cite: pNTI828 was a gift from Nicholas Ingolia (Addgene plasmid # 216636 ; http://n2t.net/addgene:216636 ; RRID:Addgene_216636)
