[The description below was written by a language model from this plasmid's Addgene catalogue record and pLannotate feature annotations shown in this document.]
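Description:
pNTI828 is a lentiviral transfer and mammalian expression plasmid built on the FUGW backbone, about 10.4 kb in total. It is maintained in E. coli through a high-copy ColE1/pUC-type origin with ampicillin selection (AmpR). The backbone also carries an f1 origin and an SV40/EM7-driven BleoR cassette located outside the proviral region. The viral portion has a third-generation layout. A CMV enhancer/promoter drives a truncated HIV-1 5' LTR to produce the genomic RNA, followed by the Ψ packaging signal with a gag fragment, the RRE for Rev-dependent nuclear export, and the cPPT/CTS. A WPRE sits downstream of the payload to boost transcript stability and expression, followed by a truncated 3' LTR and a bGH polyadenylation signal.

The payload is a synthetic 1.2 kb open reading frame, cpTurboID-ERM, expressed from the human ubiquitin C promoter. The feature table shows a miniTurbo-matching segment followed by a shorter TurboID-matching segment. This arrangement is consistent with a circularly permuted version of the engineered biotin ligase, in which the original N-terminal portion is moved behind the C-terminal portion. A fragment of mouse cytochrome b5 follows at the C-terminal end and presumably supplies the tail anchor that tethers the enzyme to the ER membrane. The catalogue lists a V5 tag at the C terminus of the insert, but the automated annotation does not call a V5 feature and instead reports a short Xpress-type epitope match at the start of the reading frame, so the tag position should be checked against the sequence.

The plasmid can be transfected directly or used to package lentivirus for stable delivery. It provides ER membrane-localized proximity biotinylation, in work associated with calcium-dependent proximity labeling.
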