Features (pLannotate 1.2.2; 35 found; start..end, strand, type, name):
     17..605     -  rep_origin     ori: high-copy-number ColE1/pMB1/pBR322/pUC origin of replication
    776..1636    -  CDS            AmpR: β-lactamase; bla; confers resistance to ampicillin, carbenicillin, and related antibiotics
   1637..1741    -  promoter       AmpR promoter: bla
   1800..1852    -  misc_feature   bom (fragment): basis of mobility region from pBR322
   2007..2386    +  enhancer       CMV enhancer: human cytomegalovirus immediate early enhancer
   2387..2586    +  promoter       CMV promoter: human cytomegalovirus (CMV) immediate early promoter
   2604..2784    +  LTR            5' LTR (truncated): truncated 5' long terminal repeat (LTR) from HIV-1
   2831..2956    +  misc_feature   HIV-1 Ψ: packaging signal of human immunodeficiency virus type 1
   2940..3303    +  CDS            HIV-1 gag (fragment): gag protein from human immunodeficiency virus 1; gag
   3449..3682    +  misc_feature   RRE: The Rev response element (RRE) of HIV-1 allows for Rev-dependent mRNA export from the nucleus to the cytoplasm.
   4059..4159    +  CDS            Rev (fragment): human immunodeficiency virus 1 (HIV-1) Rev protein; rev; enhances nuclear export of unspliced and incompletely spliced viral mRNAs
   4209..4326    +  misc_feature   cPPT/CTS: central polypurine tract and central termination sequence of HIV-1
   4391..5602    +  promoter       UbC promoter: human ubiquitin C promoter
   5613..5631    -  misc_feature   MCS (fragment): pUC18/19 multiple cloning site
   5640..5663    +  CDS            Xpress™ tag: Xpress™ epitope tag, including an enterokinase recognition and cleavage site
   5670..6395    +  CDS            miniTurbo (fragment): N-terminally truncated mutant of the E. coli biotin ligase BioID engineered for improved catalytic efficiency (Branon et al., 2018)
   6420..6652    +  CDS            TurboID (fragment): mutant of the E. coli biotin ligase BioID engineered for improved catalytic efficiency (Branon et al., 2018)
   6702..6836    +  CDS            Cyb5a (fragment): CYB5_MOUSE - Also known as Cyb5. Experimental evidence at protein level: Swiss-Prot protein existence level 1. Cytochrome b5 is a membrane-bound hemoprotein functioning as an electron carrier for several membrane-bound oxygenases. It is also involved in several steps of the sterol biosynthesis pathway, particularly in the C-5 double bond introduction during the C-5 desaturation. From Mus musculus (Mouse).
   6865..6889    +  misc_feature   MCS (fragment): pBluescript multiple cloning site
   6889..7477    +  misc_feature   WPRE: woodchuck hepatitis virus posttranscriptional regulatory element
   7414..7995    +  CDS            nef (fragment): NEF_HV1H2 - Experimental evidence at protein level: Swiss-Prot protein existence level 1. Extracellular Nef protein targets CD4(+) T-lymphocytes for apoptosis by interacting with CXCR4 surface receptors. From Human immunodeficiency virus type 1 group M subtype B (isolate HXB2) (HIV-1).
   8002..8182    +  LTR            5' LTR (truncated): truncated 5' long terminal repeat (LTR) from HIV-1
   8214..8438    +  polyA_signal   bGH poly(A) signal: bovine growth hormone polyadenylation signal
   8442..8463    +  promoter       SV40 promoter (fragment): SV40 enhancer and early promoter
   8484..8912    +  rep_origin     f1 ori (sequence partly withheld): f1 bacteriophage origin of replication; arrow indicates direction of (+) strand synthesis
   8926..9255    +  promoter       SV40 promoter: SV40 enhancer and early promoter
   9303..9350    +  promoter       EM7 promoter: synthetic bacterial promoter&nbsp
   9369..9743    +  CDS            BleoR: antibiotic-binding protein; Sh ble from Streptoalloteichus hindustanus; confers resistance to bleomycin, phleomycin, and Zeocin™
   9753..9878    +  CDS            ble (fragment): BLE_KLEPN - Experimental evidence at protein level: Swiss-Prot protein existence level 1. Binding protein with a strong affinity to the bleomycin family of antibiotics. Binds to CL990; an antimitotic-antibiotic compound. From Klebsiella pneumoniae.
   9873..9994    +  polyA_signal   SV40 poly(A) signal: SV40 polyadenylation signal
  10067..10083   -  protein_bind   lac operator: The lac repressor binds to the lac operator to inhibit transcription in E. coli. This inhibition can be relieved by adding lactose or isopropyl-β-D-thiogalactopyranoside (IPTG). lac repressor encoded by lacI
  10091..10121   -  promoter       lac promoter: promoter for the E. coli lac operon
  10136..10157   -  protein_bind   CAP binding site: CAP binding activates transcription in the presence of cAMP. E. coli catabolite activator protein
  10170..10262   -  CDS            lacI (fragment): lac repressor; lacI; The lac repressor binds to the lac operator to inhibit transcription in E. coli. This inhibition can be relieved by adding lactose or isopropyl-β-D-thiogalactopyranoside (IPTG).
  10264..10397   -  rep_origin     RSF ori (fragment): Plasmids containing the RSF 1030 origin of replication can be propagated in E. coli cells that contain additional plasmids with compatible origins.
>Addgene plasmid #216636 | pNTI828 | addgene full sequence | sequence record 429981 | Addgene NGS Result
CCGCGTTGCTGGCGTTTTTCCATAGGCTCCGCCCCCCTGACGAGCATCACAAAAATCGACGCTCAAGTCA
GAGGTGGCGAAACCCGACAGGACTATAAAGATACCAGGCGTTTCCCCCTGGAAGCTCCCTCGTGCGCTCT
CCTGTTCCGACCCTGCCGCTTACCGGATACCTGTCCGCCTTTCTCCCTTCGGGAAGCGTGGCGCTTTCTC
ATAGCTCACGCTGTAGGTATCTCAGTTCGGTGTAGGTCGTTCGCTCCAAGCTGGGCTGTGTGCACGAACC
CCCCGTTCAGCCCGACCGCTGCGCCTTATCCGGTAACTATCGTCTTGAGTCCAACCCGGTAAGACACGAC
TTATCGCCACTGGCAGCAGCCACTGGTAACAGGATTAGCAGAGCGAGGTATGTAGGCGGTGCTACAGAGT
TCTTGAAGTGGTGGCCTAACTACGGCTACACTAGAAGAACAGTATTTGGTATCTGCGCTCTGCTGAAGCC
AGTTACCTTCGGAAAAAGAGTTGGTAGCTCTTGATCCGGCAAACAAACCACCGCTGGTAGCGGTGGTTTT
TTTGTTTGCAAGCAGCAGATTACGCGCAGAAAAAAAGGATCTCAAGAAGATCCTTTGATCTTTTCTACGG
GGTCTGACGCTCAGTGGAACGAAAACTCACGTTAAGGGATTTTGGTCATGAGATTATCAAAAAGGATCTT
CACCTAGATCCTTTTAAATTAAAAATGAAGTTTTAAATCAATCTAAAGTATATATGAGTAAACTTGGTCT
GACAGTTACCAATGCTTAATCAGTGAGGCACCTATCTCAGCGATCTGTCTATTTCGTTCATCCATAGTTG
CCTGACTCCCCGTCGTGTAGATAACTACGATACGGGAGGGCTTACCATCTGGCCCCAGTGCTGCAATGAT
ACCGCGAGACCCACGCTCACCGGCTCCAGATTTATCAGCAATAAACCAGCCAGCCGGAAGGGCCGAGCGC
AGAAGTGGTCCTGCAACTTTATCCGCCTCCATCCAGTCTATTAATTGTTGCCGGGAAGCTAGAGTAAGTA
GTTCGCCAGTTAATAGTTTGCGCAACGTTGTTGCCATTGCTACAGGCATCGTGGTGTCACGCTCGTCGTT
TGGTATGGCTTCATTCAGCTCCGGTTCCCAACGATCAAGGCGAGTTACATGATCCCCCATGTTGTGCAAA
AAAGCGGTTAGCTCCTTCGGTCCTCCGATCGTTGTCAGAAGTAAGTTGGCCGCAGTGTTATCACTCATGG
TTATGGCAGCACTGCATAATTCTCTTACTGTCATGCCATCCGTAAGATGCTTTTCTGTGACTGGTGAGTA
CTCAACCAAGTCATTCTGAGAATAGTGTATGCGGCGACCGAGTTGCTCTTGCCCGGCGTCAATACGGGAT
AATACCGCGCCACATAGCAGAACTTTAAAAGTGCTCATCATTGGAAAACGTTCTTCGGGGCGAAAACTCT
CAAGGATCTTACCGCTGTTGAGATCCAGTTCGATGTAACCCACTCGTGCACCCAACTGATCTTCAGCATC
TTTTACTTTCACCAGCGTTTCTGGGTGAGCAAAAACAGGAAGGCAAAATGCCGCAAAAAAGGGAATAAGG
GCGACACGGAAATGTTGAATACTCATACTCTTCCTTTTTCAATATTATTGAAGCATTTATCAGGGTTATT
GTCTCATGAGCGGATACATATTTGAATGTATTTAGAAAAATAAACAAATAGGGGTTCCGCGCACATTTCC
CCGAAAAGTGCCACCTGACGTCGACGGATCGGGAGATCTCCCGATCCCCTATGGTGCACTCTCAGTACAA
TCTGCTCTGATGCCGCATAGTTAAGCCAGTATCTGCTCCCTGCTTGTGTGTTGGAGGTCGCTGAGTAGTG
CGCGAGCAAAATTTAAGCTACAACAAGGCAAGGCTTGACCGACAATTGCATGAAGAATCTGCTTAGGGTT
AGGCGTTTTGCGCTGCTTCGCGATGTACGGGCCAGATATACGCGTTGACATTGATTATTGACTAGTTATT
AATAGTAATCAATTACGGGGTCATTAGTTCATAGCCCATATATGGAGTTCCGCGTTACATAACTTACGGT
AAATGGCCCGCCTGGCTGACCGCCCAACGACCCCCGCCCATTGACGTCAATAATGACGTATGTTCCCATA
GTAACGCCAATAGGGACTTTCCATTGACGTCAATGGGTGGAGTATTTACGGTAAACTGCCCACTTGGCAG
TACATCAAGTGTATCATATGCCAAGTACGCCCCCTATTGACGTCAATGACGGTAAATGGCCCGCCTGGCA
TTATGCCCAGTACATGACCTTATGGGACTTTCCTACTTGGCAGTACATCTACGTATTAGTCATCGCTATT
ACCATGGTGATGCGGTTTTGGCAGTACATCAATGGGCGTGGATAGCGGTTTGACTCACGGGGATTTCCAA
GTCTCCACCCCATTGACGTCAATGGGAGTTTGTTTTGGCACCAAAATCAACGGGACTTTCCAAAATGTCG
TAACAACTCCGCCCCATTGACGCAAATGGGCGGTAGGCGTGTACGGTGGGAGGTCTATATAAGCAGCGCG
TTTTGCCTGTACTGGGTCTCTCTGGTTAGACCAGATCTGAGCCTGGGAGCTCTCTGGCTAACTAGGGAAC
CCACTGCTTAAGCCTCAATAAAGCTTGCCTTGAGTGCTTCAAGTAGTGTGTGCCCGTCTGTTGTGTGACT
CTGGTAACTAGAGATCCCTCAGACCCTTTTAGTCAGTGTGGAAAATCTCTAGCAGTGGCGCCCGAACAGG
GACTTGAAAGCGAAAGGGAAACCAGAGGAGCTCTCTCGACGCAGGACTCGGCTTGCTGAAGCGCGCACGG
CAAGAGGCGAGGGGCGGCGACTGGTGAGTACGCCAAAAATTTTGACTAGCGGAGGCTAGAAGGAGAGAGA
TGGGTGCGAGAGCGTCAGTATTAAGCGGGGGAGAATTAGATCGCGATGGGAAAAAATTCGGTTAAGGCCA
GGGGGAAAGAAAAAATATAAATTAAAACATATAGTATGGGCAAGCAGGGAGCTAGAACGATTCGCAGTTA
ATCCTGGCCTGTTAGAAACATCAGAAGGCTGTAGACAAATACTGGGACAGCTACAACCATCCCTTCAGAC
AGGATCAGAAGAACTTAGATCATTATATAATACAGTAGCAACCCTCTATTGTGTGCATCAAAGGATAGAG
ATAAAAGACACCAAGGAAGCTTTAGACAAGATAGAGGAAGAGCAAAACAAAAGTAAGACCACCGCACAGC
AAGCGGCCGCTGATCTTCAGACCTGGAGGAGGAGATATGAGGGACAATTGGAGAAGTGAATTATATAAAT
ATAAAGTAGTAAAAATTGAACCATTAGGAGTAGCACCCACCAAGGCAAAGAGAAGAGTGGTGCAGAGAGA
AAAAAGAGCAGTGGGAATAGGAGCTTTGTTCCTTGGGTTCTTGGGAGCAGCAGGAAGCACTATGGGCGCA
GCGTCAATGACGCTGACGGTACAGGCCAGACAATTATTGTCTGGTATAGTGCAGCAGCAGAACAATTTGC
TGAGGGCTATTGAGGCGCAACAGCATCTGTTGCAACTCACAGTCTGGGGCATCAAGCAGCTCCAGGCAAG
AATCCTGGCTGTGGAAAGATACCTAAAGGATCAACAGCTCCTGGGGATTTGGGGTTGCTCTGGAAAACTC
ATTTGCACCACTGCTGTGCCTTGGAATGCTAGTTGGAGTAATAAATCTCTGGAACAGATTTGGAATCACA
CGACCTGGATGGAGTGGGACAGAGAAATTAACAATTACACAAGCTTAATACACTCCTTAATTGAAGAATC
GCAAAACCAGCAAGAAAAGAATGAACAAGAATTATTGGAATTAGATAAATGGGCAAGTTTGTGGAATTGG
TTTAACATAACAAATTGGCTGTGGTATATAAAATTATTCATAATGATAGTAGGAGGCTTGGTAGGTTTAA
GAATAGTTTTTGCTGTACTTTCTATAGTGAATAGAGTTAGGCAGGGATATTCACCATTATCGTTTCAGAC
CCACCTCCCAACCCCGAGGGGACCCGACAGGCCCGAAGGAATAGAAGAAGAAGGTGGAGAGAGAGACAGA
GACAGATCCATTCGATTAGTGAACGGATCGGCACTGCGTGCGCCAATTCTGCAGACAAATGGCAGTATTC
ATCCACAATTTTAAAAGAAAAGGGGGGATTGGGGGGTACAGTGCAGGGGAAAGAATAGTAGACATAATAG
CAACAGACATACAAACTAAAGAATTACAAAAACAAATTACAAAAATTCAAAATTTTCGGGTTTATTACAG
GGACAGCAGAGATCCAGTTTGGTTAATTAACCCGTGTCGGCTCCAGATCTGGCCTCCGCGCCGGGTTTTG
GCGCCTCCCGCGGGCGCCCCCCTCCTCACGGCGAGCGCTGCCACGTCAGACGAAGGGCGCAGCGAGCGTC
CTGATCCTTCCGCCCGGACGCTCAGGACAGCGGCCCGCTGCTCATAAGACTCGGCCTTAGAACCCCAGTA
TCAGCAGAAGGACATTTTAGGACGGGACTTGGGTGACTCTAGGGCACTGGTTTTCTTTCCAGAGAGCGGA
ACAGGCGAGGAAAAGTAGTCCCTTCTCGGCGATTCTGCGGAGGGATCTCCGTGGGGCGGTGAACGCCGAT
GATTATATAAGGACGCGCCGGGTGTGGCACAGCTAGTTCCGTCGCAGCCGGGATTTGGGTCGCGGTTCTT
GTTTGTGGATCGCTGTGATCGTCACTTGGTGAGTAGCGGGCTGCTGGGCTGGCCGGGGCTTTCGTGGCCG
CCGGGCCGCTCGGTGGGACGGAAGCGTGTGGAGAGACCGCCAAGGGCTGTAGTCTGGGTCCGCGAGCAAG
GTTGCCCTGAACTGGGGGTTGGGGGGAGCGCAGCAAAATGGCGGCTGTTCCCGAGTCTTGAATGGAAGAC
GCTTGTGAGGCGGGCTGTGAGGTCGTTGAAACAAGGTGGGGGGCATGGTGGGCGGCAAGAACCCAAGGTC
TTGAGGCCTTCGCTAATGCGGGAAAGCTCTTATTCGGGTGAGATGGGCTGGGGCACCATCTGGGGACCCT
GACGTGAAGTTTGTCACTGACTGGAGAACTCGGTTTGTCGTCTGTTGCGGGGGCGGCAGTTATGGCGGTG
CCGTTGGGCAGTGCACCCGTACCTTTGGGAGCGCGCGCCCTCGTCGTGTCGTGACGTCACCCGTTCTGTT
GGCTTATAATGCAGGGTGGGGCCACCTGCCGGTAGGTGTGCGGTAGGCTTTTCTCCGTCGCAGGACGCAG
GGTTCGGGCCTAGGGTAGGCTCTCCTGAATCGACAGGCGCCGGACCTCTGGTGAGGGGAGGGATAAGTGA
GGCGTCAGTTTCTTTGGTCGGTTTTATGTACCTATCTTCTTAAGTAGCTGAAGCTCCGGTTTTGAACTAT
GCGCTCGGGGTTGGCGAGTGTGTTTTGTGAAGTTTTTTAGGCACCTTTTGAAATGTAATCATTTGGGTCA
ATATGTAATTTTCAGTGTTAGACTAGTAAATTGTCCGCTAAATTCTGGCCGTTTTTGGCTTTTTTGTTAG
ACGAAGCTTGGGCTGCAGGTCGACTCTAGAGCCACCATGGATCTGTACGACGATGACGATAAGCTCGAGG
GGAGCGTGGCAGTCCTGCCTGTGGTCGACTCCACCAATCAGTACCTGCTGGATCGAATCGGCGAGCTGAA
GAGTGGGGATGCTTGCATTGCAGAATATCAGCAGGCAGGGAGAGGAAGCAGAGGGAGGAAATGGTTCTCT
CCTTTTGGAGCTAACCTGTACCTGAGTATGTTTTGGCGCCTGAAGCGGGGACCAGCAGCAATCGGCCTGG
GCCCGGTCATCGGAATTGTCATGGCAGAAGCGCTGCGAAAGCTGGGAGCAGACAAGGTGCGAGTCAAATG
GCCCAATGACCTGTATCTGCAGGATAGAAAGCTGGCAGGCATCCTGGTGGAGCTGGCCGGAATAACAGGC
GATGCTGCACAGATCGTCATTGGCGCCGGGATTAACGTGGCTATGAGGCGCGTGGAGGAAAGCGTGGTCA
ATCAGGGCTGGATCACACTGCAGGAAGCAGGGATTAACCTGGACAGGAATACTCTGGCCGCTACGCTGAT
CCGAGAGCTGCGGGCAGCCCTGGAACTGTTCGAGCAGGAAGGCCTGGCTCCATATCTGCCACGGTGGGAG
AAGCTGGATAACTTCATCAATAGACCCGTGAAGCTGATCATTGGGGACAAAGAGATTTTCGGGATTAGCC
GGGGGATTGATAAACAGGGAGCCCTGCTGCTGGAACAGGACGGAGTTATCAAACCCTGGATGGGCGGAGA
AATCAGTCTGCGGTCTGCCGAAAAGCTGCAGGGCGGTACCGGAGGGAGCAAAGACAATACTGTGCCTCTG
AAGCTGATCGCTCTCCTGGCTAATGGCGAGTTCCATAGTGGCGAACAGCTGGGAGAAACCCTGGGCATGT
CCAGGGCCGCTATCAACAAGCACATTCAGACTCTGCGCGACTGGGGCGTGGACGTGTTCACCGTGCCCGG
AAAGGGCTACTCTCTGCCCGAGCCTATCCCGCTGCTGAACGCTAAACAGATTCTGGGACAGCTGGACGGC
GGCAAGCCCATCCCCAACCCCCTGCTGGGCCTGGACAGCACCGGCAGCGGCTCAAAGATAGCCAAGCCTT
CGGATACTCTTATCACTACTGTGGAGTCTAATTCCAGTTGGTGGACCAACTGGGTGATCCCAGCCATCTC
AGCCCTGGCTGTAGCTCTGATGTATCGCCTCTACATGGCAGAAGATTGAGGATCCACCGGTGCTAGCAGT
TAACGAATTCGATATCAAGCTTATCGATAATCAACCTCTGGATTACAAAATTTGTGAAAGATTGACTGGT
ATTCTTAACTATGTTGCTCCTTTTACGCTATGTGGATACGCTGCTTTAATGCCTTTGTATCATGCTATTG
CTTCCCGTATGGCTTTCATTTTCTCCTCCTTGTATAAATCCTGGTTGCTGTCTCTTTATGAGGAGTTGTG
GCCCGTTGTCAGGCAACGTGGCGTGGTGTGCACTGTGTTTGCTGACGCAACCCCCACTGGTTGGGGCATT
GCCACCACCTGTCAGCTCCTTTCCGGGACTTTCGCTTTCCCCCTCCCTATTGCCACGGCGGAACTCATCG
CCGCCTGCCTTGCCCGCTGCTGGACAGGGGCTCGGCTGTTGGGCACTGACAATTCCGTGGTGTTGTCGGG
GAAATCATCGTCCTTTCCTTGGCTGCTCGCCTGTGTTGCCACCTGGATTCTGCGCGGGACGTCCTTCTGC
TACGTCCCTTCGGCCCTCAATCCAGCGGACCTTCCTTCCCGCGGCCTGCTGCCGGCTCTGCGGCCTCTTC
CGCGTCTTCGCCTTCGCCCTCAGACGAGTCGGATCTCCCTTTGGGCCGCCTCCCCGCATCGATACCGTCG
ACCTCGAGACCTAGAAAAACATGGAGCAATCACAAGTAGCAATACAGCAGCTACCAATGCTGATTGTGCC
TGGCTAGAAGCACAAGAGGAGGAGGAGGTGGGTTTTCCAGTCACACCTCAGGTACCTTTAAGACCAATGA
CTTACAAGGCAGCTGTAGATCTTAGCCACTTTTTAAAAGAAAAGGGGGGACTGGAAGGGCTAATTCACTC
CCAACGAAGACAAGATATCCTTGATCTGTGGATCTACCACACACAAGGCTACTTCCCTGATTGGCAGAAC
TACACACCAGGGCCAGGGATCAGATATCCACTGACCTTTGGATGGTGCTACAAGCTAGTACCAGTTGAGC
AAGAGAAGGTAGAAGAAGCCAATGAAGGAGAGAACACCCGCTTGTTACACCCTGTGAGCCTGCATGGGAT
GGATGACCCGGAGAGAGAAGTATTAGAGTGGAGGTTTGACAGCCGCCTAGCATTTCATCACATGGCCCGA
GAGCTGCATCCGGACTGTACTGGGTCTCTCTGGTTAGACCAGATCTGAGCCTGGGAGCTCTCTGGCTAAC
TAGGGAACCCACTGCTTAAGCCTCAATAAAGCTTGCCTTGAGTGCTTCAAGTAGTGTGTGCCCGTCTGTT
GTGTGACTCTGGTAACTAGAGATCCCTCAGACCCTTTTAGTCAGTGTGGAAAATCTCTAGCAGGGCCCGT
TTAAACCCGCTGATCAGCCTCGACTGTGCCTTCTAGTTGCCAGCCATCTGTTGTTTGCCCCTCCCCCGTG
CCTTCCTTGACCCTGGAAGGTGCCACTCCCACTGTCCTTTCCTAATAAAATGAGGAAATTGCATCGCATT
GTCTGAGTAGGTGTCATTCTATTCTGGGGGGTGGGGTGGGGCAGGACAGCAAGGGGGAGGATTGGGAAGA
CAATAGCAGGCATGCTGGGGATGCGGTGGGCTCTATGGCTTCTGAGGCGGAAAGAACCAGCTGGGGCTCT
AGGGGGTATCCCC
[124 nt withheld, positions 8484-8607]
C
[91 nt withheld, positions 8609-8699]
A
[49 nt withheld, positions 8701-8749]
CCTTTGACGTTGGAGTCCACGTTCTTT
[37 nt withheld, positions 8777-8813]
ACCCTATCTCGGTCTATTCTTTTGATTTATAAGGGATTTTGCCGATTTCGGCCTATTGGTTAAAAAATGA
GCTGATTTAACAAAAATTTAACGCGAATTAATTCTGTGGAATGTGTGTCAGTTAGGGTGTGGAAAGTCCC
CAGGCTCCCCAGCAGGCAGAAGTATGCAAAGCATGCATCTCAATTAGTCAGCAACCAGGTGTGGAAAGTC
CCCAGGCTCCCCAGCAGGCAGAAGTATGCAAAGCATGCATCTCAATTAGTCAGCAACCATAGTCCCGCCC
CTAACTCCGCCCATCCCGCCCCTAACTCCGCCCAGTTCCGCCCATTCTCCGCCCCATGGCTGACTAATTT
TTTTTATTTATGCAGAGGCCGAGGCCGCCTCTGCCTCTGAGCTATTCCAGAAGTAGTGAGGAGGCTTTTT
TGGAGGCCTAGGCTTTTGCAAAAAGCTCCCGGGAGCTTGTATATCCATTTTCGGATCTGATCAGCACGTG
TTGACAATTAATCATCGGCATAGTATATCGGCATAGTATAATACGACAAGGTGAGGAACTAAACCATGGC
CAAGTTGACCAGTGCCGTTCCGGTGCTCACCGCGCGCGACGTCGCCGGAGCGGTCGAGTTCTGGACCGAC
CGGCTCGGGTTCTCCCGGGACTTCGTGGAGGACGACTTCGCCGGTGTGGTCCGGGACGACGTGACCCTGT
TCATCAGCGCGGTCCAGGACCAGGTGGTGCCGGACAACACCCTGGCCTGGGTGTGGGTGCGCGGCCTGGA
CGAGCTGTACGCCGAGTGGTCGGAGGTCGTGTCCACGAACTTCCGGGACGCCTCCGGGCCGGCCATGACC
GAGATCGGCGAGCAGCCGTGGGGGCGGGAGTTCGCCCTGCGCGACCCGGCCGGCAACTGCGTGCACTTCG
TGGCCGAGGAGCAGGACTGACACGTGCTACGAGATTTCGATTCCACCGCCGCCTTCTATGAAAGGTTGGG
CTTCGGAATCGTTTTCCGGGACGCCGGCTGGATGATCCTCCAGCGCGGGGATCTCATGCTGGAGTTCTTC
GCCCACCCCAACTTGTTTATTGCAGCTTATAATGGTTACAAATAAAGCAATAGCATCACAAATTTCACAA
ATAAAGCATTTTTTTCACTGCATTCTAGTTGTGGTTTGTCCAAACTCATCAATGTATCTTATCATGTCTG
TATACCGTCGACCTCTAGCTAGAGCTTGGCGTAATCATGGTCATAGCTGTTTCCTGTGTGAAATTGTTAT
CCGCTCACAATTCCACACAACATACGAGCCGGAAGCATAAAGTGTAAAGCCTGGGGTGCCTAATGAGTGA
GCTAACTCACATTAATTGCGTTGCGCTCACTGCCCGCTTTCCAGTCGGGAAACCTGTCGTGCCAGCTGCA
TTAATGAATCGGCCAACGCGCGGGGAGAGGCGGTTTGCGTATTGGGCGCTCTTCCGCTTCCTCGCTCACT
GACTCGCTGCGCTCGGTCGTTCGGCTGCGGCGAGCGGTATCAGCTCACTCAAAGGCGGTAATACGGTTAT
CCACAGAATCAGGGGATAACGCAGGAAAGAACATGTGAGCAAAAGGCCAGCAAAAGGCCAGGAACCGTAA
AAAGG
